>Addgene plasmid #176261 | pNOC_dfnCas12a-KRAB_crRNA Td2 | addgene full sequence | sequence record 346586 | Addgene NGS Result
TAGATATACATTCGATTAACGATAAGTAAAATGTAAAATCACAGGATTTTCGTGTGTGGTCTTCTACACA
GACAAGATGAAACAATTCGGCATTAATACCTGAGAGCAGGAAGTACAAGATAAAAGGTAGTATTTGTTGG
CGATCCCCCTAGAGTCTTTTACATCTTCGGAAAACAAAAACTATTTTTTCTTTAATTTCTTTTTTTACTT
TCTATTTTTAATTTATATATTTATATTAAAAAATTTAAATTATAATTATTTTTATAGCACGTGATGAAAA
GGACCCAGGTGGCACTTTTCGGGGAAATGTGCGCGGAACCCCTATTTGTTTATTTTTCTAAATACATTCA
AATATGTATCCGCTCATGAGACAATAACCCTGATAAATGCTTCAATAATATTGAAAAAGGAAGAGTATGA
GTATTCAACATTTCCGTGTCGCCCTTATTCCCTTTTTTGCGGCATTTTGCCTTCCTGTTTTTGCTCACCC
AGAAACGCTGGTGAAAGTAAAAGATGCTGAAGATCAGTTGGGTGCACGAGTGGGTTACATCGAACTGGAT
CTCAACAGCGGTAAGATCCTTGAGAGTTTTCGCCCCGAAGAACGTTTTCCAATGATGAGCACTTTTAAAG
TTCTGCTATGTGGCGCGGTATTATCCCGTATTGACGCCGGGCAAGAGCAACTCGGTCGCCGCATACACTA
TTCTCAGAATGACTTGGTTGAGTACTCACCAGTCACAGAAAAGCATCTTACGGATGGCATGACAGTAAGA
GAATTATGCAGTGCTGCCATAACCATGAGTGATAACACTGCGGCCAACTTACTTCTGACAACGATCGGAG
GACCGAAGGAGCTAACCGCTTTTTTGCACAACATGGGGGATCATGTAACTCGCCTTGATCGTTGGGAACC
GGAGCTGAATGAAGCCATACCAAACGACGAGCGTGACACCACGATGCCTGTAGCAATGGCAACAACGTTG
CGCAAACTATTAACTGGCGAACTACTTACTCTAGCTTCCCGGCAACAATTAATAGACTGGATGGAGGCGG
ATAAAGTTGCAGGACCACTTCTGCGCTCGGCCCTTCCGGCTGGCTGGTTTATTGCTGATAAATCTGGAGC
CGGTGAGCGTGGGTCTCGCGGTATCATTGCAGCACTGGGGCCAGATGGTAAGCCCTCCCGTATCGTAGTT
ATCTACACGACGGGGAGTCAGGCAACTATGGATGAACGAAATAGACAGATCGCTGAGATAGGTGCCTCAC
TGATTAAGCATTGGTAACTGTCAGACCAAGTTTACTCATATATACTTTAGATTGATTTAAAACTTCATTT
TTAATTTAAAAGGATCTAGGTGAAGATCCTTTTTGATAATCTCATGACCAAAATCCCTTAACGTGAGTTT
TCGTTCCACTGAGCGTCAGACCCCGTAGAAAAGATCAAAGGATCTTCTTGAGATCCTTTTTTTCTGCGCG
TAATCTGCTGCTTGCAAACAAAAAAACCACCGCTACCAGCGGTGGTTTGTTTGCCGGATCAAGAGCTACC
AACTCTTTTTCCGAAGGTAACTGGCTTCAGCAGAGCGCAGATACCAAATACTGTTCTTCTAGTGTAGCCG
TAGTTAGGCCACCACTTCAAGAACTCTGTAGCACCGCCTACATACCTCGCTCTGCTAATCCTGTTACCAG
TGGCTGCTGCCAGTGGCGATAAGTCGTGTCTTACCGGGTTGGACTCAAGACGATAGTTACCGGATAAGGC
GCAGCGGTCGGGCTGAACGGGGGGTTCGTGCACACAGCCCAGCTTGGAGCGAACGACCTACACCGAACTG
AGATACCTACAGCGTGAGCTATGAGAAAGCGCCACGCTTCCCGAAGGGAGAAAGGCGGACAGGTATCCGG
TAAGCGGCAGGGTCGGAACAGGAGAGCGCACGAGGGAGCTTCCAGGGGGAAACGCCTGGTATCTTTATAG
TCCTGTCGGGTTTCGCCACCTCTGACTTGAGCGTCGATTTTTGTGATGCTCGTCAGGGGGGCGGAGCCTA
TGGAAAAACGCCAGCAACGCGGCCTTTTTACGGTTCCTGGCCTTTTGCTGGCCTTTTGCTCACATGTTCT
TTCCTGCGTTATCCCCTGATTCTGTGGTTTAAACCAGGTCACTGGATTTTGGTTTTAGGAATTAGAAATT
TTATTGATAGAAGTATTTTACAAATACAAATACATACTAAGGGTTTCTTATATGCTCAACACATGAGCGA
AACCCTATAAGAACCCTAATTCCCTTATCTGGGAACTACTCACACATTATTCTGGAGAAAAATAGAGAGA
GATAGATTTGTAGAGAGAGACTGGTGATTTTTGCGGACTCCGGTCGGCATCTACTACTAGTTCAAGCGCT
CTCCCACACGTAGCCCGAAGGGAGAAGTTCTCTGATACCGACCGCCGTAGGCTGCCCGTCGGAATCCTTC
ACAATCGCCTTGATCCCAGGGTGGAGGTCGAGCAGGACCTGCCGGCACCGCCCGCAGGGGCTCAGAATCC
CGCGGTTCTCGTTCCCGATGGCGACAATGCACGTCAGGTTCCCAGCCGCGGCAGCAGCGGCGGTCCCCAG
GACCACCAGCTCCGCGCAAGGCCCCCCCGTAAAATGGTACACGTTGACCCCCGTGAAGATCCGTCCGTCG
GACGACAGAGCAGCGGAAGCCACCGAGTAATCCTCGGAGATAGGAATCGAGTTAATCGTCGCCGTAGCCC
TCTCGATCAGCGTGCTCTCCTCCTGCGAGAGGGGCATGGGCCCTCCTGTGTTGATGCGGGCTGAGATTGG
TGGTGGTCTATCACGAATATGTGTGAGGGGTAAGTGCGGTGTTTTGCGTGAGATTTTAGAATATTGCCCC
GCCCCGGGGCAGGCCGGCGTGGCGGAACAACCAGGCACACGAGCGCGAATGGTGATACCGACGGAGTCAA
AACTTTGTGACAAGTAGCTGCACCATGGGCAGTGGTGAGCTTTCAGACGTGGTATCACTGTCCACTAGTT
CACACACAGAATGCGTGTCCAAAAGGTCTAGAGCCGTCTCGCTTGCGTCTCTCCGTCGAAGAACAGTGAA
GAGGCTCGTCACGTCGACCAGACGACGGGAGGCTGGTCACCATCGCAGATGTCTCCCACAAAGCAGCACG
GCAACTCCTACTCCTTCACACAATGGAAGAAAAGGTGGTCTGATGGTTCTCAGTGGAAAAGAACGATATC
AGGCTGAAAAAAATGATCTGCAGGCTCCAGATTCCTGAATCACGTCGACTGTGACGAAGCAAACCGCGTC
GAACAACATCGGTCATGCCAACGGGTCTCGTCTCTCGAGCCCTTTTGGCGGCGACTAAGAAGTATGAAGC
TTCAGGCCGCAACGCGCGACACAGCGTTTTGTGTGGTGGGCCTCGGCATTGCTCTTTGCATGGCCCAGCG
TGATTAGTGCGTGGATTTTAAGCCCGAGACCGAAGGATTGCGACATGTGCCTGGCTGTATAACTCACGCT
TGCTGCTACGCTCGCCTCCTCCTCCATCCACTCCATCGCGGCCGCCATGGCCTCTAGTGGATCAGCTTGC
ATGCCTGCAGGAGACGATATCACCTCTTCTGTTTCCACGATAAAAATAGACTGCTCATTTCTTCGTCGTC
TTCATCGTCTGCTTTTTCTGCTTCGCCTCTGTCTGGGGTCTGAAACCACTACACACACACACAACACTCG
TACTCCCACTTTCACAAAAGCGTAAGCTCACCGGCTTTTCTTACACGTACATTTTAGTGGATCCCATCAC
GCCACTACCACGCCCGCGGGGGATGGAACGGAGGGGAGAGAGAGAAGGGGGAAGCATGGATGAATGAGAC
ATTGAGGGAAAGGAGGGGAGGGAGCAGTCCATCAGGGCGCTACCTCTCTTGTCCCCCAAACCCTGTTGAG
CCGTTCAACATGTTTCATGTTTCCTCCCTCCCCCCTTCCCTCCCTGGCCTTTCCGCGGAGCCATTCAAGT
GACGTCTGGACCGCACCGTAACAAAATCGTTTCTATGGGGGGTTTGTTTGACAACCACGTCTTCAGCGTT
TTTAAAAAAAAAAAGCGGGCAAGCCCTCTCACCCTCACTCATGCCCATCCTCCTCCTCTCCTGCGGAACA
TTCTTACAAAAGGCGTAACTCGACGACAACTCAAAGAACGACAAACATCAATCCCAAAAAAAAAATCTCT
ACTCGTCTCTCTTGGATCTTTCCAATTGTCAGACCTTCCTCTTCTTTTTCGGGCTAGCCACCATGGACGC
GTAGTCGGGCACGTCGTAGGGGTATCCGGCCAGGATGCGCTCGCACAGGCGCCAGCCGGTTACCCCGTTG
ATGGTCACGCGGAACAACAGCGAGCCATCCGGGTTGATCAGCCGCTCGTCAATGATCTTATTGCCGTTCC
ACAGGGTGCCGGTCACCGTGATCTTCTTGCCGTCGAACACGGCAATGCCCTCGTAAGGACGGCCGAAGTA
GTCAATCATGTTCGGCGTCACACCGTCGATGACCAGCGTCCCGTAGTGCAGTATCACCTTGAAGTGGTGA
TCGTCCACGGGGTACACAACCTTGAAGATCTTCTCGATCTGGCCCATTTGGTCCCCGCTCAGGCCCTCGT
AGGGAATGATGACGTGGATGTCGATCTTCAGGCCGTTCTCGCCGCTCAGGACGATGCGCTGGATTGGGGT
CACGGAGACGCCCAGGTTCTGGAAAAGCGAGGACACACCGCCCTGCTCCAGCACCTGGTCGAGGTTATAG
CCAGCTGTCTGCCGCCAGTCGCCCACGAAGTCCTCGAGAGTAAACACCATGTTAACGGACCCGCTGCCGG
ACCCCCACAAGTCGTTACGGGCCATACCCTCCATCTTGATATCGCAAGACTGCTTGTCCTTAAAAATGCT
ACGAGAAGAGACTGAAGATTTAATTTCAAAAGCTGTTTCAGAATCAGGGTGGGTTTCTTGATGAATTTCC
CTCTCAACTAGCCAGGGTTCTTCGCCTTTCTCTAATCTCAGTATGACATCTGGCTTGGTCAGTTGATAAC
CAAGGGAAACTAAATTTTTGTAGTTTTCCAACATAACGTTCCTGTAAACAATTTGCTGGGCAGTGTCAAG
TAGTTTCCACTCCTCACGAGTAAAGTCCACGAAAACATCCTTAAATGTGACCAACGTTCTGCTCCAGGCT
GTCAAAGACTTCGCGTCGTTAACGGACCCGCTGCCGGACCCGTTATTTCTATTCTGGACAAACTCGAAGT
ATTCCTCGTTCTTAATGACCAGGTTCAGCTTCTTCCCCTCCTGATTGTTCTTGATCCGGCCCAGCAGCAT
CAGTCCCTTCAGCCCGATGTGGTAGGCCCCGTTGGCGTCTGCATCCTGAGGCATATTTTTGGGTGCCTGT
CTGCTGTCGAAGAAGTTTCCGTTGACATCAGCCACGGGGCTAATCAGATAGTCCAGTTCTGTCCCGGTCT
TTGAGTTCCGCATCTGCAGGATTGTATTCAGCACTGAGGTCAGCTTGGCGAAAAATTTCTTATCACTCTC
GCCACAGATGGCTGCCTTGATGCATTCGCCATGTCCATACTCGATAGAGTAGTCTTTCAGCAGCTTTTCC
AGCTCCTTGGTTGGGTACACCTCCCTAGTGTCCCAATTGTGGTTTTTATCGGAATTTCGAAAGTTGATCA
GGCGAGATCCGAAGGAGGCAATGGTCCATTTCCCCTTAGCGGCCTTGTCGCCGAAGTTCTTGTAATCGAA
GGAAAACTCGAAGTACCCCTTGTCCAGATTATAACAGATCTTATCGAACTTGCTGAAAAATTCCTGGGAC
TTGCTCACTGACTCATATTTAGGGTACAGCTGGTTGACAAAGCCGGTCACGGGGCAGATCTTGGAAGTGA
ATCCGGCTGGCACATAGTAGATGATGCCTGTCTGTTTTCCCATTTTCTTGAAAGTTTCAAAGGGAGCTGT
CAGCTGGTAGGCTCTCAGGACGCCTCCGGTCTTGTCGAACTCGTTATCTTTAAACACCAGGTAATTCAGC
TTTTCGATCAGCATTTTCTCCAGCTTCTGATAGACCTGTTTTTCCACCTTAAAGCGCCCCCTCTTAAAGC
CGAAGTTCAGATCCGCGAACACCACAATGGCATTGTATTCGATGACCAGCTTTGCAATCTCATGGACCAC
CTGGCTCAGATAGCCTTCCTTCATCTCCTTAATGTTGTTGATTTTCTTCCAGTCCTTCCTAGCTGAGTCT
CTATCCTTCTCGATTGCAGCCAGTTTATCGTGGTAGTTGGTTTTCATCCGGTCATTGCCAATGATGTTGA
ATGTATCCTGCTTAATGATATTCCCTTTGCCATCCACCAGGGTATAGTAGGCCAGATGCCGCTCTCCTCG
GGCAATGCTCAGGATGTGCACATCGTTTGCTTTTTCCTTCAGCAGCAGATTGATCTCGTCGTTGAACTTG
TTAGCGCCGCTTGACTTGAAGTTAATGGTGATTGGACAATGGAAAAAGAACTTATCTTCGGTGAACCGCT
TGTCCTTAATCAGATCGTATTCGAACACGCTCTCTTTCTTAGGATTGTCCTTGTTCTTGTTAGCGATGGC
CTCCTTAGCTGGGTGAGTGATTTTCTTAGGAATAGACTGCTTCCGGTAAAACAGTTCGGCCTCTCCGTTC
AGTTTATAGACCACGTCCTGCAGATTCCTCTCATCGAACAGGGCCTTCCAGTACAGTGTATGCAGGTTTG
GTCTGCCCTTGCTGTATGCTGAAAAATCTTTGTTATAGATCTGGAACAGGTACAGCTTTCCCTGATTGAC
CACGCTGTCGATGTAACTTTCAGAAATGTTCTCAAAAGTCAGCTTATACCCCTGATTTTCCACCTCGCGG
TAGAACTCGTCGATAGAGTTATATCTCTGTGTGTCGGAAAACCGGAAGCCAAAATCCTTCCATTCAGGGT
GTTTGGAGATGCTCTGCTTGTAGAAGTCAATAAACTTCCTGCAATCCTCGATGTTGAACTCAAATTTCTC
ATATCCCTTCTGGGGGCTCCCGTTCTTAGTATGTGTTGAGTGATTTCTAATCCGCAGGATGTCCTCGGAT
GGGTTGTAGAATTTGATACTCTTGGCGCTGAAGAACACCTTAGGCAGCATCTTATTTGCGCCGGGCAGCA
GCTTATACACGATTTTCTTGTATCCTTCCCCTTTGTTCTCCTTAATGGCTTTGTCATCGAAGATCTTATT
GTTTTTCTTATTCATCACTCCCAGATAGTACTTGTCATCCTTGATGAACAGGATAGCTGTGTTGTCAGGC
TCCTTGTTCTTATCCCACCCGTTGGCCAGGGTACTATTTTCGAAGTTCAGTTTAAACTTCTCGTCAGAGT
AAGGCTTCTGTGTGATGTAGTTCCTAATCTTGTTATACAGGGGGACAATGTTTGCCAGCTCGAAGTAACA
TTCCTCGAACACCAGGTAGAAGTGTTCGTCTTTATCCAGGATATTAGCCTTATCCTCTGACTGACTAATA
TGGAAGATTTTCAGCTTGTGCAGCAGATTGTTGGTCTGGTCCAGCAGATCCTTGATGGCTTTCACGTCAT
CTTCTGCTGAAGCCTGCAGCAGGTCTTTCTTGCCCTGGTTCTGGTACTTAATACTGATCTGAGCCAGATT
GTCTTTGTTCTGGGCGATCTCATCAAAAATCATGGGGATGGCTGCGAAGTTGGCCAGGATTTCCTCAAAG
CGGCACTGTTTGTCAATATCCCTGTGCTTGTTGAACTCCTCCAGTGCCAGCTTAATTGTTTCCAGACTCA
GATATTTTGCCTTCTCGGTTTTCTTAGCGATCAGTTCCTGCTCTTTCTTAGAGGGATTATCCAGGTTCTT
TGGAGCGATCTGCTGTGTAATGTACTCCAGGACGGCGGTCCCAATCACGGAATAGTCATCAAACACCTGC
TGTGACAGGTCTGTCAGACTCTTATCGTTTTTGAAGTAGATCTTACTCAGGTCCAGCTTCTGGGCTTTCA
GGTCATCGAACAGCAGACTCAGAGTTTCCTTAATAGATTTTTCCTCCACTGTCTTGAAAGCGGCGATCTG
CTCATAAAAGCTCTGCATGGTAGTGACCACGTCTGAGTCATCTTCCAGTTTATCAATGACAAAAGACTTG
GACTCGGTATCACTCAGGATCTGTTTGAACAGCACAGACATCTTGTATTTCTTCAGAGTTTTGTCGTTGA
TCTGCTGGCTATACAGATTGATGTATTCGTTAATTCCCTTGCGCTTGGTATTCTCCCCGTTCACAAACTT
CCCGCCAATGATGGTATTGAATTTAGTAATGCCGGACTGGTTCAGGTAATTGTTGAAATTGGCGATTTCA
AACACCTCGTCCAGGGAAAAGACCCTCTGGTTCACCTCGCTAGTCTTATAGTCGATATCGAATGTCAGTT
CCTCAGCCAGATCTTTCTTGATCTGTTCGTAATTAATTGCCTCGGGAGCTTTGTCCTTCAGAGATTCATA
TTTGGCCTTGTTCTCCAGGAACTTTGGCAGATTGTCATCGACGATTCGGTAGATGATGGAGGTAGGAATG
TCGTTGCTGGAGTACACGTTCTTGCGGTTCTCGTGGAAGCCTTTAAAGTATGTGGTCCATCCCTTGAAGC
TCTTGATGATTTCCAGTGCCTCGTCAATATCAGTGATATCGGAGTTAGCCTTGAACAGTTCAATCCCATT
GTCCTTAGACTGTTTCAGCCACAGGATCAGGTCGGACTCCTGGCCTTTCTTAGCATCGATCAGATTCTGG
TTGAACAGATTTTTAAACTTTTCGGAGTCCTTGATGTACTCGCTAATCTGTTTCTTGATGGTGTCCTTGG
CGGACTTGAAGTCCTTCTGCAGGTTGTCATCGTCGCTCTTCTTCAGCTTGAAGTACACGTCTGAGTAATT
CTGCAGCAGATCCTCACTGATGCACACGGAGCTCAGAATTTCCTCGATAAAGAACTGGTGGTATTTATCA
ATGATCTGCTTGGCTTTCTTATAGTCTTTTGCCCGCTTCTCATCGTCCAGAATCAGGCCTCGGGCCTTGA
TGTTCTCCAGTGTCTTGCCCTGTGGGATCAGCTCGAACCGCAGTGTCTTACTCAGTGAATACTTGTTGAC
GAACTCCTGGTAGATGCTCACCTTCCGCTTTTTCTTGGGCATGCTCGAGGGTTGCGTGTGTATCTGTGTG
CAGTGGATATTGTTACCGAGTTTGGTGAGCGTGAGTCCGTTAGTGCCCTGGTGGTGGTGGATTAGGAGAG
TGGGTGACTCGGTGTCCATGGCTTTCTTCGCTCATTATAGGAGGGGAAAGGAATGAGGGAGGGTGGGGAG
ACAGCGTCTGTTGTTGACCACCGATTTACTTCTTGCCTCCCTTCCCCTCCCTCCCCTCAATCCGTACGAC
ACAAATAGTAGCCGAGTGTCTGCTGCAGAGCGCATGATTAGTGTGGTAGACAACGAGGGAGGGAAGGATG
TACAGGGCATGGCACGGAGAAGCGATGGTGGCCAGGAAGAGGAGAGGTCGCGAGAACAGGATGTGTTGCG
AATGGATAAAAACAGAAAGCGATGGCTCTGGGCTTCGAAAGCAGGGGACATTAGGACGTGTAGACCATCT
CGACGGATCCCTCTGTATCTCTGTTGTGCGTGAATGTTTTCTGTGCACGTGTAGTGTGTGAGAGTAGAAC
CCGGGAACTCGAACAGAGAAAAGCATGGGTGGCTGTGGTGTGGAGGCTTCGTTCCCACCACATGCCCTTC
TCCTTCGCCTCGCCTCTCCCTGCCTTCTTCCACGCACCCTTGCGCCCCTCGTTCTCAATACCTGGCTCAC
TTCCACCATTCAAACAACCATCACGATACAGGCATTTATCTATCGTTGAAGACTTCTTCCTCCGGTAGAT
CTTAGCCAAGGTAAGAAGAGGGGCATGCAGCAAGGAGAAAGAAATGATGCATGATGAGGAATAGAAGGGG
AGGAGGGAGGGATATGATGGGAAGCGAAAGCGCATATTCTGGTGGTCTGCTGCCTGATGGGGACGCGTCT
AGCTGTGACACTGAGGACGGTGGCTGCTGGTGGCTGCGGGCGCTGCCTTGGTGATCAATGGGAGTAAAGG
GAGGGAAGGAGGTAGCGTGAACGGATGACGCGGAGAAGTTTAGGGGTCTCTTTACGTATCGCCCCTGCCG
CCCGCCTCTCTGCGATAAATGTGCCTGTTACCCTGCAGCCTCTATTCTTCACTGTGTTCCTGTTTTCCAA
CAGCCTCTATTCTTCCCTGTCTTTTGTTGCAGTGGCGTCATCCTCTCTTTGCCCCAGTCGTCGTTCTCTC
GACTCACTCACTCCCCCCCTCCTTCCCTCCCTCCATCCACAGAATCGATGAAGAGCAGGCCTTGGCTCTT
CGAAATTCTGATGAGTCCGTGAGGACGAAACGAGTAAGCTCGTCAATTTCTACTGTTGTAGATATGACGG
CCATGTTGTTGTCCTCGGGGCCGGCATGGTCCCAGCCTCCTCGCTGGCGCCGGCTGGGCAACATGCTTCG
GCATGGCGAATGGGACTCCTGGGTACCATGGGAAAGAAAGGATGAGAAAGGAGAAAGGACATCTAGATAA
CCGGCATATCACGGTGGTGTATTAGTGTAGAATAGTGAAGAGAAGACTTGGGAAAATGTGTAGGAAAGGT
TGTTTCTGTGTATGTGGGTTGGGATGGGTGGCTGTTTGAGAAGGAACAGCGGGCAGGGCGATGTAGTGCT
GAACGGGCACGGAACCACTGAGACTGAAGGAAGTAGGGAGAGAGAGGGGCAGGGGACGTGCACTTTAATC
TTTGCCTCGGTAGAGTATACCCATGCAAGAGTATGTGGCCACCTGTGGTGGCTTTTGGCCAGGTCTGGTG
CAGTGCCAATCATCTCCCATCAATAATACAACTTCAGAACAACGGCGCATTGATGGGGAGAGAGAAAGTA
AATTTAAGTAAGGGGTACGTAGTAGAGGATTCAACTGAAATATTTTCGAGGAGCGGTTGGGAAGTTGACC
GATTGAAAGGAGAAGGGAGGGGAGCAGGTGTGATAGTCATGTGTAAAGTAATTCTTTTTTGCCGTCGTCA
CACAATCCACATCAATGATAAAATATGTTTAAGGATCAATCACACGGAGTCGGTCATAAGGCAACCGCAA
ACGCAATGCAAACTAGCAAGCAAGCAGGACCACAACAACAACCATTACCATCACAGGCGACAGCAGCAGC
AGCTGCAGCAGCAGCAAGGCAAGCAAAGGCCATCTGCGCGTGGACTTTTCCAGGCACCGGCTTTAAGCGT
AATTTTCAATGATTGTTGTCCGTGTATCCTCTCACCCTTTCACCGCTTGCGCGCACGTGAGCAGCACAAC
TGGTAATGCCCGAGGACAATAGACGAGGAAAAAGAAGAAGAAAAATGAAGAGGGAGTGATGAAGAAGAAG
AGAAGAATAAAAGAAGACAGAAAAGAAGATAAAAAAGTCAAAAGACGACAAAGACGGAAAAAAAAGAAAC
GCGCAATTTTAACACCAGCAACGACGACGAAAAGGGCGTCAGCTTTGCACCGGTTTCTTAGACGGATCGC
TTGCCTGTAACTTACACGCGCCTCGTATCTTTTAATGATGGAATAATTTGGGAATTTACTCTGTGTTTAT
TTATTTTTATGTTTTGTATTTGGATTTTAGAAAGTAAATAAAGAAGGTAGAAGAGTTACGGAATGAAGAA
AAAAAAATAAACAAAGGTTTAAAAAATTTCAACAAAAAGCGTACTTTACATATATATTTATTAGACAAGA
AAAGCAGATTAAA
Features (pLannotate 1.2.2; 11 found; start..end, strand, type, name):
    312..416     +  promoter       AmpR promoter: bla
    417..1277    +  CDS            AmpR: β-lactamase; bla; confers resistance to ampicillin, carbenicillin, and related antibiotics
   1448..2036    +  rep_origin     ori: high-copy-number ColE1/pMB1/pBR322/pUC origin of replication
   2141..2300    -  polyA_signal   CaMV poly(A) signal (fragment): cauliflower mosaic virus polyadenylation signal
   2381..2767    -  CDS            bsd: BSD_ASPTE - Experimental evidence at protein level: Swiss-Prot protein existence level 1. Catalyzes the deamination of the cytosine moiety of the antibiotics blasticidin S, cytomycin and acetylblasticidin S. From Aspergillus terreus.
   3564..3581    -  misc_feature   MCS (fragment): pUC18/19 multiple cloning site
   4298..4813    -  CDS            LUCI_OPLGR (fragment): Experimental evidence at protein level: Swiss-Prot protein existence level 1. Catalytic subunit of oplophorus-luciferin 2-monooxygenase. Oxidoreductase that converts coelenterazine (the oplophorus luciferin) to coelenteramide under emission of blue light with a maximum at 454 nm. Is also active with bisdeoxycoelenterazine. From Oplophorus gracilirostris (Luminous shrimp).
   4835..5197    -  CDS            ZNF10 (fragment): ZNF10_HUMAN - Also known as KOX1. Experimental evidence at protein level: Swiss-Prot protein existence level 1. May be involved in transcriptional regulation. From Homo sapiens (Human).
   5222..9118    -  CDS            cas12a: CS12A_FRATN - Also known as cpf1 From Francisella tularensis subsp. novicida (strain U112).
  10367..10391   +  misc_RNA       sTRSV HHRz (fragment): hammerhead ribozyme from the tobacco ringspot virus satellite RNA (Khvorova et al., 2003)
  11545..275     -  misc_feature   CEN/ARS (across the origin): S. cerevisiae CEN6 centromere fused to an autonomously replicating sequence
