[The description below was written by a language model from this plasmid's Addgene catalogue record and pLannotate feature annotations shown in this document.]
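Description:
pNOC_dfnCas12a-KRAB_crRNA Td2 is an 11.8 kb episomal CRISPR interference plasmid for the microalga Nannochloropsis oceanica, built on a pUC19 backbone. In E. coli it is maintained at high copy through the ColE1/pUC origin and selected with ampicillin via the bla gene and its promoter. A yeast CEN6/ARS element spans the sequence origin; it is presumably the part that allows the pNOC series to persist as an episome in the alga rather than integrating. Algal transformants are selected with blasticidin through the Aspergillus terreus blasticidin S deaminase gene (bsd), which is followed by a fragment of the CaMV polyadenylation signal.

The main payload is a single reverse-strand fusion gene. It begins with a humanized Francisella novicida Cas12a (Cpf1) carrying the D917A and E1006A substitutions, which abolish endonuclease activity while leaving the protein able to bind DNA under crRNA guidance. This is followed by the KRAB repressor domain from human ZNF10 (KOX1), and then by an Oplophorus-derived luciferase (Nlux), which gives a luminescent readout of fusion protein expression. A separate cassette supplies a crRNA whose spacer ("spacer 2") targets the tdTomato fluorescent reporter gene. The annotated fragment of the sTRSV hammerhead ribozyme in this region suggests that the crRNA is released from a longer transcript by ribozyme self-cleavage. The promoters driving the fusion protein, the crRNA and the resistance gene are not annotated or stated in the record.

The plasmid forms part of a CRISPR-Cas genome engineering toolbox for N. oceanica. Its role there is to test transcriptional repression, with knockdown of tdTomato in a reporter strain serving as the measure of dCas12a-KRAB activity.
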