Addgene plasmid #176261: pNOC_dfnCas12a-KRAB_crRNA Td2
Purpose: pNOC episomal plasmid harboring the dead version of humanized fnCas12a gene sequence tagged to the KRAB domain and Nlux and crRNA targeting the fluorescent gene tdtomato with spacer 2
Depositing lab: John van der Oost. Depositing organization: Wageningen University, Department Agrotechnology & Food Sciences. Publication: Comprehensive Genome Engineering Toolbox for Microalgae Nannochloropsis oceanica Based on CRISPR-Cas Systems. Naduthodi MIS, Sudfeld C, Avitzigiannis EK, Trevisan N, van Lith E, Alcaide Sancho J, D'Adamo S, Barbosa M, van der Oost J. ACS Synth Biol. 2021 Dec 17;10(12):3369-3378. doi: 10.1021/acssynbio.1c00329. Epub 2021 Nov 18. PubMed 34793143.
Backbone
  Vector backbone: pUC19
  Vector type: CRISPR, Luciferase, Synthetic Biology ; Expression in microalgae Nannochloropsis oceanica
  Selectable markers: Blasticidin
Growth in bacteria
  Bacterial resistance: Ampicillin, 100 μg/mL
  Growth temperature: 37°C
  Growth strain: DH5alpha
  Copy number: High Copy
Gene/Insert
  Gene/Insert name: humanized fnCas12a
  Species: Francisella novicida
  Mutation: D917A and E1006A mutations to inactivate the endonuclease activity of Cas12a
  Tag / fusion protein: luciferase (C terminal on insert); Kruppel associated box domain (C terminal on insert)
Resource information
  A portion of this plasmid was derived from a plasmid made by: The backbone of plasmid was a gift from Eva Farre from Michigan State University. And the Cas12a sequence was obtained from the Addgene plasmid # 69976
Terms and licenses: Academic/Nonprofit Terms; Industry Terms: Not Available to Industry
How to cite: pNOC_dfnCas12a-KRAB_crRNA Td2 was a gift from John van der Oost (Addgene plasmid # 176261 ; http://n2t.net/addgene:176261 ; RRID:Addgene_176261)
